>Addgene plasmid #196602 | eTd-CBEm | addgene full sequence | sequence record 386797 | Addgene NGS Result
CACTTGGCAGTACATCAAGTGTATCATATGCCAAGTACGCCCCCTATTGACGTCAATGACGGTAAATGGC
CCGCCTGGCATTATGCCCAGTACATGACCTTATGGGACTTTCCTACTTGGCAGTACATCTACGTATTAGT
CATCGCTATTACCATGGTGATGCGGTTTTGGCAGTACATCAATGGGCGTGGATAGCGGTTTGACTCACGG
GGATTTCCAAGTCTCCACCCCATTGACGTCAATGGGAGTTTGTTTTGGCACCAAAATCAACGGGACTTTC
CAAAATGTCGTAACAACTCCGCCCCATTGACGCAAATGGGCGGTAGGCGTGTACGGTGGGAGGTCTATAT
AAGCAGAGCTGGTTTAGTGAACCGTCAGATCCGCTAGAGATCCGCGGCCGCTAATACGACTCACTATAGG
GAGAGCCGCCACCATGAAACGGACAGCCGACGGAAGCGAGTTCGAGTCACCAAAGAAGAAGCGGAAAGTC
TCTGAGGTGGAGTTTTCCCACGAGTACTGGATGAGACATGCCCTGACCCTGGCCAAGAGGGCACGGGATG
AGAGGGAGGTGCCTGTGGGAGCCGTGCTGGTGCTGAACAATAGAGTGATCGGCGAGGGCTGGCTGAGAAT
GATCGGCCTGCACGACCCAACAGCCCATGCCGAAATTATGGCCCTGAGACAGGGCGGCCTGGTCATGCAG
AACTACAGACTGATTGACGCCACCCTGTACGTGACATTCGAGCCTTGCGTGATGTGCGCCGGCGCCATGA
TCCACTCTAGGATCGGCCGCGTGGTGTTTGGCGTGAGGAACTCAAAAAGAGGCGCCGCAGGCTCCCTGAT
GAACGTGCTGAACTACCCCGGCATGAATCACCGCGTCGAAATTACCGAGGGAATCCTGGCAGATGAATGT
GCCGCCCTGCTGTGCGATTTCTATCGGATGCCTAGACAGGTGTTCAATGCTCAGAAGAAGGCCCAGAGCT
CCATCAACGACAAGAAGTACAGCATCGGCCTGGCCATCGGCACCAACTCTGTGGGCTGGGCCGTGATCAC
CGACGAGTACAAGGTGCCCAGCAAGAAATTCAAGGTGCTGGGCAACACCGACCGGCACAGCATCAAGAAG
AACCTGATCGGAGCCCTGCTGTTCGACAGCGGCGAAACAGCCGAGGCCACCCGGCTGAAGAGAACCGCCA
GAAGAAGATACACCAGACGGAAGAACCGGATCTGCTATCTGCAAGAGATCTTCAGCAACGAGATGGCCAA
GGTGGACGACAGCTTCTTCCACAGACTGGAAGAGTCCTTCCTGGTGGAAGAGGATAAGAAGCACGAGCGG
CACCCCATCTTCGGCAACATCGTGGACGAGGTGGCCTACCACGAGAAGTACCCCACCATCTACCACCTGA
GAAAGAAACTGGTGGACAGCACCGACAAGGCCGACCTGCGGCTGATCTATCTGGCCCTGGCCCACATGAT
CAAGTTCCGGGGCCACTTCCTGATCGAGGGCGACCTGAACCCCGACAACAGCGACGTGGACAAGCTGTTC
ATCCAGCTGGTGCAGACCTACAACCAGCTGTTCGAGGAAAACCCCATCAACGCCAGCGGCGTGGACGCCA
AGGCCATCCTGTCTGCCAGACTGAGCAAGAGCAGACGGCTGGAAAATCTGATCGCCCAGCTGCCCGGCGA
GAAGAAGAATGGCCTGTTCGGAAACCTGATTGCCCTGAGCCTGGGCCTGACCCCCAACTTCAAGAGCAAC
TTCGACCTGGCCGAGGATGCCAAACTGCAGCTGAGCAAGGACACCTACGACGACGACCTGGACAACCTGC
TGGCCCAGATCGGCGACCAGTACGCCGACCTGTTTCTGGCCGCCAAGAACCTGTCCGACGCCATCCTGCT
GAGCGACATCCTGAGAGTGAACACCGAGATCACCAAGGCCCCCCTGAGCGCCTCTATGATCAAGAGATAC
GACGAGCACCACCAGGACCTGACCCTGCTGAAAGCTCTCGTGCGGCAGCAGCTGCCTGAGAAGTACAAAG
AGATTTTCTTCGACCAGAGCAAGAACGGCTACGCCGGCTACATTGACGGCGGAGCCAGCCAGGAAGAGTT
CTACAAGTTCATCAAGCCCATCCTGGAAAAGATGGACGGCACCGAGGAACTGCTCGTGAAGCTGAACAGA
GAGGACCTGCTGCGGAAGCAGCGGACCTTCGACAACGGCAGCATCCCCCACCAGATCCACCTGGGAGAGC
TGCACGCCATTCTGCGGCGGCAGGAAGATTTTTACCCATTCCTGAAGGACAACCGGGAAAAGATCGAGAA
GATCCTGACCTTCCGCATCCCCTACTACGTGGGCCCTCTGGCCAGGGGAAACAGCAGATTCGCCTGGATG
ACCAGAAAGAGCGAGGAAACCATCACCCCCTGGAACTTCGAGGAAGTGGTGGACAAGGGCGCTTCCGCCC
AGAGCTTCATCGAGCGGATGACCAACTTCGATAAGAACCTGCCCAACGAGAAGGTGCTGCCCAAGCACAG
CCTGCTGTACGAGTACTTCACCGTGTATAACGAGCTGACCAAAGTGAAATACGTGACCGAGGGAATGAGA
AAGCCCGCCTTCCTGAGCGGCGAGCAGAAAAAGGCCATCGTGGACCTGCTGTTCAAGACCAACCGGAAAG
TGACCGTGAAGCAGCTGAAAGAGGACTACTTCAAGAAAATCGAGTGCTTCGACTCCGTGGAAATCTCCGG
CGTGGAAGATCGGTTCAACGCCTCCCTGGGCACATACCACGATCTGCTGAAAATTATCAAGGACAAGGAC
TTCCTGGACAATGAGGAAAACGAGGACATTCTGGAAGATATCGTGCTGACCCTGACACTGTTTGAGGACA
GAGAGATGATCGAGGAACGGCTGAAAACCTATGCCCACCTGTTCGACGACAAAGTGATGAAGCAGCTGAA
GCGGCGGAGATACACCGGCTGGGGCAGGCTGAGCCGGAAGCTGATCAACGGCATCCGGGACAAGCAGTCC
GGCAAGACAATCCTGGATTTCCTGAAGTCCGACGGCTTCGCCAACAGAAACTTCATGCAGCTGATCCACG
ACGACAGCCTGACCTTTAAAGAGGACATCCAGAAAGCCCAGGTGTCCGGCCAGGGCGATAGCCTGCACGA
GCACATTGCCAATCTGGCCGGCAGCCCCGCCATTAAGAAGGGCATCCTGCAGACAGTGAAGGTGGTGGAC
GAGCTCGTGAAAGTGATGGGCCGGCACAAGCCCGAGAACATCGTGATCGAAATGGCCAGAGAGAACCAGA
CCACCCAGAAGGGACAGAAGAACAGCCGCGAGAGAATGAAGCGGATCGAAGAGGGCATCAAAGAGCTGGG
CAGCCAGATCCTGAAAGAACACCCCGTGGAAAACACCCAGCTGCAGAACGAGAAGCTGTACCTGTACTAC
CTGCAGAATGGGCGGGATATGTACGTGGACCAGGAACTGGACATCAACCGGCTGTCCGACTACGATGTGG
ACCATATCGTGCCTCAGAGCTTTCTGAAGGACGACTCCATCGACAACAAGGTGCTGACCAGAAGCGACAA
GAACCGGGGCAAGAGCGACAACGTGCCCTCCGAAGAGGTCGTGAAGAAGATGAAGAACTACTGGCGGCAG
CTGCTGAACGCCAAGCTGATTACCCAGAGAAAGTTCGACAATCTGACCAAGGCCGAGAGAGGCGGCCTGA
GCGAACTGGATAAGGCCGGCTTCATCAAGAGACAGCTGGTGGAAACCCGGCAGATCACAAAGCACGTGGC
ACAGATCCTGGACTCCCGGATGAACACTAAGTACGACGAGAATGACAAGCTGATCCGGGAAGTGAAAGTG
ATCACCCTGAAGTCCAAGCTGGTGTCCGATTTCCGGAAGGATTTCCAGTTTTACAAAGTGCGCGAGATCA
ACAACTACCACCACGCCCACGACGCCTACCTGAACGCCGTCGTGGGAACCGCCCTGATCAAAAAGTACCC
TAAGCTGGAAAGCGAGTTCGTGTACGGCGACTACAAGGTGTACGACGTGCGGAAGATGATCGCCAAGAGC
GAGCAGGAAATCGGCAAGGCTACCGCCAAGTACTTCTTCTACAGCAACATCATGAACTTTTTCAAGACCG
AGATTACCCTGGCCAACGGCGAGATCCGGAAGCGGCCTCTGATCGAGACAAACGGCGAAACCGGGGAGAT
CGTGTGGGATAAGGGCCGGGATTTTGCCACCGTGCGGAAAGTGCTGAGCATGCCCCAAGTGAATATCGTG
AAAAAGACCGAGGTGCAGACAGGCGGCTTCAGCAAAGAGTCTATCCTGCCCAAGAGGAACAGCGATAAGC
TGATCGCCAGAAAGAAGGACTGGGACCCTAAGAAGTACGGCGGCTTCGACAGCCCCACCGTGGCCTATTC
TGTGCTGGTGGTGGCCAAAGTGGAAAAGGGCAAGTCCAAGAAACTGAAGAGTGTGAAAGAGCTGCTGGGG
ATCACCATCATGGAAAGAAGCAGCTTCGAGAAGAATCCCATCGACTTTCTGGAAGCCAAGGGCTACAAAG
AAGTGAAAAAGGACCTGATCATCAAGCTGCCTAAGTACTCCCTGTTCGAGCTGGAAAACGGCCGGAAGAG
AATGCTGGCCTCTGCCGGCGAACTGCAGAAGGGAAACGAACTGGCCCTGCCCTCCAAATATGTGAACTTC
CTGTACCTGGCCAGCCACTATGAGAAGCTGAAGGGCTCCCCCGAGGATAATGAGCAGAAACAGCTGTTTG
TGGAACAGCACAAGCACTACCTGGACGAGATCATCGAGCAGATCAGCGAGTTCTCCAAGAGAGTGATCCT
GGCCGACGCTAATCTGGACAAAGTGCTGTCCGCCTACAACAAGCACCGGGATAAGCCCATCAGAGAGCAG
GCCGAGAATATCATCCACCTGTTTACCCTGACCAATCTGGGAGCCCCTGCCGCCTTCAAGTACTTTGACA
CCACCATCGACCGGAAGAGGTACACCAGCACCAAAGAGGTGCTGGACGCCACCCTGATCCACCAGAGCAT
CACCGGCCTGTACGAGACACGGATCGACCTGTCTCAGCTGGGAGGTGACTCTGGCGGCTCAAAAAGAACC
GCCGACGGCAGCGAATTCGAGCCCAAGAAGAAGAGGAAAGTCGGAAGCGGAGCTACTAACTTCAGCCTGC
TGAAGCAGGCTGGAGACGTGGAGGAGAACCCTGGACCTACTAATCTGAGCGACATCATTGAGAAGGAGAC
TGGGAAACAGCTGGTCATTCAGGAGTCCATCCTGATGCTGCCTGAGGAGGTGGAGGAAGTGATCGGCAAC
AAGCCAGAGTCTGACATCCTGGTGCACACCGCCTACGACGAGTCCACAGATGAGAATGTGATGCTGCTGA
CCTCTGACGCCCCCGAGTATAAGCCTTGGGCCCTGGTCATCCAGGATTCTAACGGCGAGAATAAGATCAA
GATGCTGAGCGGAGGATCCGGAGGATCTGGAGGCAGCACCAACCTGTCTGACATCATCGAGAAGGAGACA
GGCAAGCAGCTGGTCATCCAGGAGAGCATCCTGATGCTGCCCGAAGAAGTCGAAGAAGTGATCGGAAACA
AGCCTGAGAGCGATATCCTGGTCCATACCGCCTACGACGAGAGTACCGACGAAAATGTGATGCTGCTGAC
ATCCGACGCCCCAGAGTATAAGCCCTGGGCTCTGGTCATCCAGGATTCCAACGGAGAGAACAAAATCAAA
ATGCTGTCTGGCGGCTCAAAAAGAACCGCCGACGGCAGCGAATTCGAGCCCAAGAAGAAGAGGAAAGTCT
AACCGGTCATCATCACCATCACCATTGAGTTTAAACCCGCTGATCAGCCTCGACTGTGCCTTCTAGTTGC
CAGCCATCTGTTGTTTGCCCCTCCCCCGTGCCTTCCTTGACCCTGGAAGGTGCCACTCCCACTGTTCTTT
CCTAATAAAATGAGGAAATTGCATCGCATTGTCTGAGTAGGTGTCATTCTATTCTGGGGGGTGGGGTGGG
GCAGGACAGCAAGGGGGAGGATTGGGAAGACAATAGCAGGCATGCTGGGGATGCGGTGGGCTCTATGGCT
TCTGAGGCGGAAAGAACCAGCTGGGGCTCGATACCGTCGACCTCTAGCTAGAGCTTGGCGTAATCATGGT
CATAGCTGTTTCCTGTGTGAAATTGTTATCCGCTCACAATTCCACACAACATACGAGCCGGAAGCATAAA
GTGTAAAGCCTAGGGTGCCTAATGAGTGAGCTAACTCACATTAATTGCGTTGCGCTCACTGCCCGCTTTC
CAGTCGGGAAACCTGTCGTGCCAGCTGCATTAATGAATCGGCCAACGCGCGGGGAGAGGCGGTTTGCGTA
TTGGGCGCTCTTCCGCTTCCTCGCTCACTGACTCGCTGCGCTCGGTCGTTCGGCTGCGGCGAGCGGTATC
AGCTCACTCAAAGGCGGTAATACGGTTATCCACAGAATCAGGGGATAACGCAGGAAAGAACATGTGAGCA
AAAGGCCAGCAAAAGGCCAGGAACCGTAAAAAGGCCGCGTTGCTGGCGTTTTTCCATAGGCTCCGCCCCC
CTGACGAGCATCACAAAAATCGACGCTCAAGTCAGAGGTGGCGAAACCCGACAGGACTATAAAGATACCA
GGCGTTTCCCCCTGGAAGCTCCCTCGTGCGCTCTCCTGTTCCGACCCTGCCGCTTACCGGATACCTGTCC
GCCTTTCTCCCTTCGGGAAGCGTGGCGCTTTCTCATAGCTCACGCTGTAGGTATCTCAGTTCGGTGTAGG
TCGTTCGCTCCAAGCTGGGCTGTGTGCACGAACCCCCCGTTCAGCCCGACCGCTGCGCCTTATCCGGTAA
CTATCGTCTTGAGTCCAACCCGGTAAGACACGACTTATCGCCACTGGCAGCAGCCACTGGTAACAGGATT
AGCAGAGCGAGGTATGTAGGCGGTGCTACAGAGTTCTTGAAGTGGTGGCCTAACTACGGCTACACTAGAA
GAACAGTATTTGGTATCTGCGCTCTGCTGAAGCCAGTTACCTTCGGAAAAAGAGTTGGTAGCTCTTGATC
CGGCAAACAAACCACCGCTGGTAGCGGTGGTTTTTTTGTTTGCAAGCAGCAGATTACGCGCAGAAAAAAA
GGATCTCAAGAAGATCCTTTGATCTTTTCTACGGGGTCTGACACTCAGTGGAACGAAAACTCACGTTAAG
GGATTTTGGTCATGAGATTATCAAAAAGGATCTTCACCTAGATCCTTTTAAATTAAAAATGAAGTTTTAA
ATCAATCTAAAGTATATATGAGTAAACTTGGTCTGACAGTTACCAATGCTTAATCAGTGAGGCACCTATC
TCAGCGATCTGTCTATTTCGTTCATCCATAGTTGCCTGACTCCCCGTCGTGTAGATAACTACGATACGGG
AGGGCTTACCATCTGGCCCCAGTGCTGCAATGATACCGCGAGACCCACGCTCACCGGCTCCAGATTTATC
AGCAATAAACCAGCCAGCCGGAAGGGCCGAGCGCAGAAGTGGTCCTGCAACTTTATCCGCCTCCATCCAG
TCTATTAATTGTTGCCGGGAAGCTAGAGTAAGTAGTTCGCCAGTTAATAGTTTGCGCAACGTTGTTGCCA
TTGCTACAGGCATCGTGGTGTCACGCTCGTCGTTTGGTATGGCTTCATTCAGCTCCGGTTCCCAACGATC
AAGGCGAGTTACATGATCCCCCATGTTGTGCAAAAAAGCGGTTAGCTCCTTCGGTCCTCCGATCGTTGTC
AGAAGTAAGTTGGCCGCAGTGTTATCACTCATGGTTATGGCAGCACTGCATAATTCTCTTACTGTCATGC
CATCCGTAAGATGCTTTTCTGTGACTGGTGAGTACTCAACCAAGTCATTCTGAGAATAGTGTATGCGGCG
ACCGAGTTGCTCTTGCCCGGCGTCAATACGGGATAATACCGCGCCACATAGCAGAACTTTAAAAGTGCTC
ATCATTGGAAAACGTTCTTCGGGGCGAAAACTCTCAAGGATCTTACCGCTGTTGAGATCCAGTTCGATGT
AACCCACTCGTGCACCCAACTGATCTTCAGCATCTTTTACTTTCACCAGCGTTTCTGGGTGAGCAAAAAC
AGGAAGGCAAAATGCCGCAAAAAAGGGAATAAGGGCGACACGGAAATGTTGAATACTCATACTCTTCCTT
TTTCAATATTATTGAAGCATTTATCAGGGTTATTGTCTCATGAGCGGATACATATTTGAATGTATTTAGA
AAAATAAACAAATAGGGGTTCCGCGCACATTTCCCCGAAAAGTGCCACCTGACGTCGACGGATCGGGAGA
TCGATCTCCCGATCCCCTAGGGTCGACTCTCAGTACAATCTGCTCTGATGCCGCATAGTTAAGCCAGTAT
CTGCTCCCTGCTTGTGTGTTGGAGGTCGCTGAGTAGTGCGCGAGCAAAATTTAAGCTACAACAAGGCAAG
GCTTGACCGACAATTGCATGAAGAATCTGCTTAGGGTTAGGCGTTTTGCGCTGCTTCGCGATGTACGGGC
CAGATATACGCGTTGACATTGATTATTGACTAGTTATTAATAGTAATCAATTACGGGGTCATTAGTTCAT
AGCCCATATATTGAGTTCCGCGTTACATAACTTACGGTAAATGGCCCGCCTGGCTGACCGCCCAACGACC
CCCGCCCATTGACGTCAATAATGACGTATGTTCCCATAGTAACGCCAATAGGGACTTTCCATTGACGTCA
ATGGGTGGAGTATTTACGGTAAACTGCC
Features (pLannotate 1.2.2; 18 found; start..end, strand, type, name):
    157..360     +  promoter       CMV promoter: human cytomegalovirus (CMV) immediate early promoter
    402..420     +  promoter       T7 promoter: promoter for bacteriophage T7 RNA polymerase
    491..982     +  CDS            tadA: TADA_ECOLI - Also known as yfhC. Experimental evidence at protein level: Swiss-Prot protein existence level 1. Catalyzes the deamination of adenosine to inosine at the wobble position 34 of tRNA(Arg2). Essential for cell viability. From Escherichia coli (strain K12).
    989..2590    +  CDS            dCas9(N): N-terminal portion of catalytically inactive Streptococcus pyogenes dCas9 carrying the D10A mutation (Zetsche et al., 2015)
   2591..5085    +  CDS            Cas9(C) (fragment): C-terminal portion of Streptococcus pyogenes Cas9 (Zetsche et al., 2015)
   5498..5746    +  CDS            UGI: UNGI_BPPB2 - Experimental evidence at protein level: Swiss-Prot protein existence level 1. This protein binds specifically and reversibly to the host uracil-DNA glycosylase, preventing removal of uracil residues from PBS2 DNA by the host uracil-excision repair system. From Bacillus phage PBS2 (Bacteriophage PBS2).
   5864..6088    +  polyA_signal   bGH poly(A) signal: bovine growth hormone polyadenylation signal
   6092..6113    +  promoter       SV40 promoter (fragment): SV40 enhancer and early promoter
   6118..6134    +  misc_feature   MCS (fragment): pBluescript multiple cloning site
   6183..6199    -  protein_bind   lac operator: The lac repressor binds to the lac operator to inhibit transcription in E. coli. This inhibition can be relieved by adding lactose or isopropyl-β-D-thiogalactopyranoside (IPTG). lac repressor encoded by lacI
   6207..6237    -  promoter       lac promoter: promoter for the E. coli lac operon
   6252..6273    -  protein_bind   CAP binding site: CAP binding activates transcription in the presence of cAMP. E. coli catabolite activator protein
   6286..6378    -  CDS            lacI (fragment): lac repressor; lacI; The lac repressor binds to the lac operator to inhibit transcription in E. coli. This inhibition can be relieved by adding lactose or isopropyl-β-D-thiogalactopyranoside (IPTG).
   6561..7149    -  rep_origin     ori: high-copy-number ColE1/pMB1/pBR322/pUC origin of replication
   7320..8180    -  CDS            AmpR: β-lactamase; bla; confers resistance to ampicillin, carbenicillin, and related antibiotics
   8181..8285    -  promoter       AmpR promoter: bla
   8356..8400    -  misc_feature   bom (fragment): basis of mobility region from pBR322
   8631..156     +  enhancer       CMV enhancer (across the origin): human cytomegalovirus immediate early enhancer
