[The description below was written by a language model from this plasmid's Addgene catalogue record and pLannotate feature annotations shown in this document.]
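Description:
eTd-CBEm is a mammalian expression plasmid on a pCMV backbone (about 8.8 kb in the sequenced record) that encodes a cytosine base editor built from a re-engineered adenine deaminase. It is propagated in E. coli as a high-copy plasmid through a ColE1/pUC-type origin and selected with ampicillin via the β-lactamase gene. The remaining bacterial annotations (lac promoter and operator, CAP site, and short lacI, bom, MCS and SV40 promoter fragments) are backbone remnants with no evident role in the payload. No mammalian selection marker is annotated, which suits transient transfection.

The 5.4 kb insert sits between the CMV enhancer/promoter and the bGH polyadenylation signal. A T7 promoter just upstream of the coding region could also support in vitro transcription. The open reading frame is recorded as bpNLS-TadA-8e(N46L/A48M)-nSpCas9-bpNLS-P2A-UGI-bpNLS. The TadA-8e domain is an evolved E. coli tRNA adenosine deaminase, and according to the associated publication title it was re-engineered for cytosine rather than adenine editing; here it carries the N46L and A48M substitutions. It is fused to a Streptococcus pyogenes Cas9 nickase, whose N-terminal portion is annotated with the D10A mutation. Bipartite nuclear localisation signals direct the protein to the nucleus. A P2A self-cleaving peptide releases the phage PBS2 uracil glycosylase inhibitor as a separate, nuclear-targeted protein. UGI blocks uracil excision repair, which favours retention of the C-to-T edit. The catalogue also lists a C-terminal 6×His tag contributed by the backbone, although the feature table does not annotate it.

The plasmid carries no guide RNA cassette, so a guide must be supplied from a separate construct. Its use is targeted cytosine base editing in mammalian cells.
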