Addgene plasmid #196602: eTd-CBEm
Purpose: Mammalian expression of eTd-CBEm
Depositing lab: Dali Li. Publication: Re-engineering the adenine deaminase TadA-8e for efficient and specific CRISPR-based cytosine base editing. Chen L, Zhu B, Ru G, Meng H, Yan Y, Hong M, Zhang D, Luan C, Zhang S, Wu H, Gao H, Bai S, Li C, Ding R, Xue N, Lei Z, Chen Y, Guan Y, Siwko S, Cheng Y, Song G, Wang L, Yi C, Liu M, Li D. Nat Biotechnol. 2022 Nov 10. doi: 10.1038/s41587-022-01532-7. PubMed 36357717.
Backbone
  Vector backbone: pCMV
  Vector type: Mammalian Expression
Growth in bacteria
  Bacterial resistance: Ampicillin, 100 μg/mL
  Growth temperature: 37°C
  Growth strain: DH5alpha
  Copy number: High Copy
Gene/Insert
  Gene/Insert name: bpNLS-TadA-8e (N46L/A48M)-nSpCas9-bpNLS-P2A-UGI-bpNLS
  Insert size (bp): 5379
  Tag / fusion protein: 6*His (C terminal on backbone)
  Cloning method: Gibson Cloning
  Sequencing primers: 5′ CMV-Forward; 3′ BGH-Reverse
Terms and licenses: Academic/Nonprofit Terms; Industry Terms: Not Available to Industry
How to cite: eTd-CBEm was a gift from Dali Li (Addgene plasmid # 196602 ; http://n2t.net/addgene:196602 ; RRID:Addgene_196602)
